>Addgene plasmid #71260 | pETM6-HpaBC | depositor full sequence | sequence record 127396 | pETM6-HpaBC sequence 7381 bps
GGGGAATTGTGAGCGGATAACAATTCCCCTCTAGAAATAATTTTGTTTAACTTTAAGAAGGAGATATACA
TATGAAACCAGAAGATTTCCGCGCCAGTACCCAACGTCCTTTCACCGGGGAAGAGTATCTGAAAAGCCTG
CAGGATGGTCGCGAGATCTATATCTATGGCGAGCGAGTGAAAGACGTCACCACTCATCCGGCATTTCGTA
ATGCGGCAGCGTCTGTTGCCCAGCTGTACGACGCACTGCACAAACCGGAGATGCAGGACTCTCTGTGTTG
GAACACCGACACCGGCAGCGGCGGCTATACCCATAAATTCTTCCGCGTGGCGAAAAGTGCCGACGACCTG
CGCCAGCAACGCGACGCCATCGCTGAGTGGTCACGCCTGAGCTATGGCTGGATGGGCCGTACCCCAGACT
ACAAAGCCGCTTTCGGTTGCGCACTGGGCGCGAATCCGGGCTTTTACGGTCAGTTCGAGCAGAACGCCCG
TAACTGGTACACCCGTATTCAGGAAACTGGCCTCTACTTTAACCACGCGATTGTTAACCCACCGATCGAT
CGTCATTTGCCGACCGATAAAGTGAAAGACGTTTACATCAAGCTGGAAAAAGAGACTGACGCCGGGATTA
TCGTCAGCGGTGCGAAAGTGGTTGCCACCAACTCGGCGCTGACTCACTACAACATGATTGGCTTCGGCTC
GGCACAAGTGATGGGCGAAAACCCGGACTTCGCACTGATGTTCGTTGCGCCAATGGATGCCGATGGCGTG
AAATTAATCTCCCGCGCCTCTTATGAGATGGTCGCGGGTGCTACCGGCTCGCCATACGACTACCCGCTCT
CCAGCCGCTTCGATGAGAACGATGCGATTCTGGTGATGGATAACGTGCTGATTCCATGGGAAAACGTGCT
GATCTACCGCGATTTTGATCGCTGCCGTCGCTGGACGATGGAAGGCGGTTTTGCCCGTATGTATCCGCTG
CAAGCCTGTGTGCGCCTGGCAGTGAAATTAGACTTCATTACGGCACTGCTGAAAAAATCACTCGAATGTA
CCGGCACCCTGGAGTTCCGTGGTGTGCAGGCCGATCTCGGTGAAGTGGTAGCGTGGCGCAACACCTTCTG
GGCATTGAGTGACTCGATGTGTTCAGAAGCAACGCCGTGGGTCAACGGGGCTTATTTACCGGATCATGCC
GCACTGCAAACCTATCGCGTACTGGCACCAATGGCCTACGCGAAGATCAAAAACATTATCGAACGCAACG
TTACCAGTGGCCTGATCTATCTCCCTTCCAGTGCCCGTGACCTGAATAATCCGCAGATCGACCAGTATCT
GGCGAAGTATGTGCGCGGTTCGAACGGTATGGATCACGTCCAGCGCATCAAGATCCTCAAACTGATGTGG
GATGCTATTGGCAGCGAATTTGGTGGTCGTCACGAACTGTATGAAATCAACTACTCCGGTAGCCAGGATG
AGATTCGCCTGCAGTGTCTGCGCCAGGCACAAAACTCCGGCAATATGGACAAGATGATGGCGATGGTTGA
TCGCTGCCTGTCGGAATACGACCAGGACGGCTGGACTGTGCCGCACCTGCACAACAACGACGATATCAAC
ATGCTGGATAAGCTGCTGAAATAACTAGTCGCAGCTTAATTAACCTAAACTGCTGCCACCGCTGAGCAAT
AACTAGCATAACCCCTTGGGGCCTCTAAACGGGTCTTGAGGGGTTTTTTGCTAGGATCGAGATCGATCTC
GATCCCGCGAAATTAATACGACTCACTATAGGGGAATTGTGAGCGGATAACAATTCCCCTCTAGAAATAA
TTTTGTTTAACTTTAAGAAGGAGATATACATATGCAATTAGATGAACAACGCCTGCGCTTTCGTGACGCG
ATGGCCAGCCTGTCGGCAGCGGTAAATATTATCACCACCGAGGGCGACGCCGGACAATGCGGGATTACGG
CAACGGCCGTCTGCTCGGTCACGGATACACCACCGTCGCTGATGGTGTGCATTAACGCCAACAGTGCGAT
GAACCCGGTTTTTCAGGGCAACGGCAAGTTGTGCGTCAACGTCCTCAACCATGAGCAGGAACTGATGGCA
CGCCACTTCGCGGGCATGACAGGCATGGCGATGGAAGAGCGTTTTAGCCTCTCATGCTGGCAAAAAGGTC
CGCTGGCGCAGCCGGTGCTAAAAGGTTCGCTGGCCAGTCTTGAAGGTGAGATCCGCGATGTGCAGGCAAT
TGGCACACATCTGGTGTATCTGGTGGAGATTAAAAACATCATCCTCAGTGCAGAAGGTCATGGACTTATC
TACTTTAAACGCCGTTTCCATCCGGTGATGCTGGAAATGGAAGCTGCGATTTAACTAGTCGCAGCTTAAT
TAACCTAAACTGCTGCCACCGCTGAGCAATAACTAGCATAACCCCTTGGGGCCTCTAAACGGGTCTTGAG
GGGTTTTTTGCTAGCGAAAGGAGGAGTCGACTATATCCGGATTGGCGAATGGG
[124 nt withheld, positions 2504-2627]
C
[91 nt withheld, positions 2629-2719]
A
[49 nt withheld, positions 2721-2769]
CCTTTGACGTTGGAGTCCACGTTCTTT
[37 nt withheld, positions 2797-2833]
ACCCTATCTCGGTCTATTCTTTTGATTTATAAGGGATTTTGCCGATTTCGGCCTATTGGTTAAAAAATGA
GCTGATTTAACAAAAATTTAACGCGAATTTTAACAAAATATTAACGTTTACAATTTCTGGCGGCACGATG
GCATGAGATTATCAAAAAGGATCTTCACCTAGATCCTTTTAAATTAAAAATGAAGTTTTAAATCAATCTA
AAGTATATATGAGTAAACTTGGTCTGACAGTTACCAATGCTTAATCAGTGAGGCACCTATCTCAGCGATC
TGTCTATTTCGTTCATCCATAGTTGCCTGACTCCCCGTCGTGTAGATAACTACGATACGGGAGGGCTTAC
CATCTGGCCCCAGTGCTGCAATGATACCGCGAGACCCACGCTCACCGGCTCCAGATTTATCAGCAATAAA
CCAGCCAGCCGGAAGGGCCGAGCGCAGAAGTGGTCCTGCAACTTTATCCGCCTCCATCCAGTCTATTAAT
TGTTGCCGGGAAGCTAGAGTAAGTAGTTCGCCAGTTAATAGTTTGCGCAACGTTGTTGCCATTGCTACAG
GCATCGTGGTGTCACGCTCGTCGTTTGGTATGGCTTCATTCAGCTCCGGTTCCCAACGATCAAGGCGAGT
TACATGATCCCCCATGTTGTGCAAAAAAGCGGTTAGCTCCTTCGGTCCTCCGATCGTTGTCAGAAGTAAG
TTGGCCGCAGTGTTATCACTCATGGTTATGGCAGCACTGCATAATTCTCTTACTGTCATGCCATCCGTAA
GATGCTTTTCTGTGACTGGTGAGTACTCAACCAAGTCATTCTGAGAATAGTGTATGCGGCGACCGAGTTG
CTCTTGCCCGGCGTCAATACGGGATAATACCGCGCCACATAGCAGAACTTTAAAAGTGCTCATCATTGGA
AAACGTTCTTCGGGGCGAAAACTCTCAAGGATCTTACCGCTGTTGAGATCCAGTTCGATGTAACCCACTC
GTGCACCCAACTGATCTTCAGCATCTTTTACTTTCACCAGCGTTTCTGGGTGAGCAAAAACAGGAAGGCA
AAATGCCGCAAAAAAGGGAATAAGGGCGACACGGAAATGTTGAATACTCATACTCTTCCTTTTTCAATCA
TGATTGAAGCATTTATCAGGGTTATTGTCTCATGAGCGGATACATATTTGAATGTATTTAGAAAAATAAA
CAAATAGGTCATGACCAAAATCCCTTAACGTGAGTTTTCGTTCCACTGAGCGTCAGACCCCGTAGAAAAG
ATCAAAGGATCTTCTTGAGATCCTTTTTTTCTGCGCGTAATCTGCTGCTTGCAAACAAAAAAACCACCGC
TACCAGCGGTGGTTTGTTTGCCGGATCAAGAGCTACCAACTCTTTTTCCGAAGGTAACTGGCTTCAGCAG
AGCGCAGATACCAAATACTGTCCTTCTAGTGTAGCCGTAGTTAGGCCACCACTTCAAGAACTCTGTAGCA
CCGCCTACATACCTCGCTCTGCTAATCCTGTTACCAGTGGCTGCTGCCAGTGGCGATAAGTCGTGTCTTA
CCGGGTTGGACTCAAGACGATAGTTACCGGATAAGGCGCAGCGGTCGGGCTGAACGGGGGGTTCGTGCAC
ACAGCCCAGCTTGGAGCGAACGACCTACACCGAACTGAGATACCTACAGCGTGAGCTATGAGAAAGCGCC
ACGCTTCCCGAAGGGAGAAAGGCGGACAGGTATCCGGTAAGCGGCAGGGTCGGAACAGGAGAGCGCACGA
GGGAGCTTCCAGGGGGAAACGCCTGGTATCTTTATAGTCCTGTCGGGTTTCGCCACCTCTGACTTGAGCG
TCGATTTTTGTGATGCTCGTCAGGGGGGCGGAGCCTATGGAAAAACGCCAGCAACGCGGCCTTTTTACGG
TTCCTGGCCTTTTGCTGGCCTTTTGCTCACATGTTCTTTCCTGCGTTATCCCCTGATTCTGTGGATAACC
GTATTACCGCCTTTGAGTGAGCTGATACCGCTCGCCGCAGCCGAACGACCGAGCGCAGCGAGTCAGTGAG
CGAGGAAGCGGAAGAGCGCCTGATGCGGTATTTTCTCCTTACGCATCTGTGCGGTATTTCACACCGCATA
TATGGTGCACTCTCAGTACAATCTGCTCTGATGCCGCATAGTTAAGCCAGTATACACTCCGCTATCGCTA
CGTGACTGGGTCATGGCTGCGCCCCGACACCCGCCAACACCCGCTGACGCGCCCTGACGGGCTTGTCTGC
TCCCGGCATCCGCTTACAGACAAGCTGTGACCGTCTCCGGGAGCTGCATGTGTCAGAGGTTTTCACCGTC
ATCACCGAAACGCGCGAGGCAGCTGCGGTAAAGCTCATCAGCGTGGTCGTGAAGCGATTCACAGATGTCT
GCCTGTTCATCCGCGTCCAGCTCGTTGAGTTTCTCCAGAAGCGTTAATGTCTGGCTTCTGATAAAGCGGG
CCATGTTAAGGGCGGTTTTTTCCTGTTTGGTCACTGATGCCTCCGTGTAAGGGGGATTTCTGTTCATGGG
GGTAATGATACCGATGAAACGAGAGAGGATGCTCACGATACGGGTTACTGATGATGAACATGCCCGGTTA
CTGGAACGTTGTGAGGGTAAACAACTGGCGGTATGGATGCGGCGGGACCAGAGAAAAATCACTCAGGGTC
AATGCCAGCGCTTCGTTAATACAGATGTAGGTGTTCCACAGGGTAGCCAGCAGCATCCTGCGATGCAGAT
CCGGAACATAATGGTGCAGGGCGCTGACTTCCGCGTTTCCAGACTTTACGAAACACGGAAACCGAAGACC
ATTCATGTTGTTGCTCAGGTCGCAGACGTTTTGCAGCAGCAGTCGCTTCACGTTCGCTCGCGTATCGGTG
ATTCATTCTGCTAACCAGTAAGGCAACCCCGCCAGCCTAGCCGGGTCCTCAACGACAGGAGCACGATCAT
GCTAGTCATGCCCCGCGCCCACCGGAAGGAGCTGACTGGGTTGAAGGCTCTCAAGGGCATCGGTCGAGAT
CCCGGTGCCTAATGAGTGAGCTAACTTACATTAATTGCGTTGCGCTCACTGCCCGCTTTCCAGTCGGGAA
ACCTGTCGTGCCAGCTGCATTAATGAATCGGCCAACGCGCGGGGAGAGGCGGTTTGCGTATTGGGCGCCA
GGGTGGTTTTTCTTTTCACCAGTGAGACGGGCAACAGCTGATTGCCCTTCACCGCCTGGCCCTGAGAGAG
TTGCAGCAAGCGGTCCACGCTGGTTTGCCCCAGCAGGCGAAAATCCTGTTTGATGGTGGTTAACGGCGGG
ATATAACATGAGCTGTCTTCGGTATCGTCGTATCCCACTACCGAGATGTCCGCACCAACGCGCAGCCCGG
ACTCGGTAATGGCGCGCATTGCGCCCAGCGCCATCTGATCGTTGGCAACCAGCATCGCAGTGGGAACGAT
GCCCTCATTCAGCATTTGCATGGTTTGTTGAAAACCGGACATGGCACTCCAGTCGCCTTCCCGTTCCGCT
ATCGGCTGAATTTGATTGCGAGTGAGATATTTATGCCAGCCAGCCAGACGCAGACGCGCCGAGACAGAAC
TTAATGGGCCCGCTAACAGCGCGATTTGCTGGTGACCCAATGCGACCAGATGCTCCACGCCCAGTCGCGT
ACCGTCTTCATGGGAGAAAATAATACTGTTGATGGGTGTCTGGTCAGAGACATCAAGAAATAACGCCGGA
ACATTAGTGCAGGCAGCTTCCACAGCAATGGCATCCTGGTCATCCAGCGGATAGTTAATGATCAGCCCAC
TGACGCGTTGCGCGAGAAGATTGTGCACCGCCGCTTTACAGGCTTCGACGCCGCTTCGTTCTACCATCGA
CACCACCACGCTGGCACCCAGTTGATCGGCGCGAGATTTAATCGCCGCGACAATTTGCGACGGCGCGTGC
AGGGCCAGACTGGAGGTGGCAACGCCAATCAGCAACGACTGTTTGCCCGCCAGTTGTTGTGCCACGCGGT
TGGGAATGTAATTCAGCTCCGCCATCGCCGCTTCCACTTTTTCCCGCGTTTTCGCAGAAACGTGGCTGGC
CTGGTTCACCACGCGGGAAACGGTCTGATAAGAGACACCGGCATACTCTGCGACATCGTATAACGTTACT
GGTTTCACATTCACCACCCTGAATTGACTCTCTTCCGGGCGCTATCATGCCATACCGCGAAAGGTTTTGC
GCCATTCGATGGTGTCCGGGATCTCGACGCTCTCCCTTATGCGACTCCTGCATTAGGAAGCAGCCCAGTA
GTAGGTTGAGGCCGTTGAGCACCGCCGCCGCAAGGAATGGTGCATGCAAGGAGATGGCGCCCAACAGTCC
CCCGGCCACGGGGCCTGCCACCATACCCACGCCGAAACAAGCGCTCATGAGCCCGAAGTGGCGAGCCCGA
TCTTCCCCATCGGTGATGTCGGCGATATAGGCGCCAGCAACCGCACCTGTGGCGCCGGTGATGCCGGCCA
CGATGCGTCCGGCGTAGCCTAGGATCGAGATCGATCTCGATCCCGCGAAATTAATACGACTCACTATA
Features (pLannotate 1.2.2; 22 found; start..end, strand, type, name):
      3..27      +  protein_bind   lac operator: The lac repressor binds to the lac operator to inhibit transcription in E. coli. This inhibition can be relieved by adding lactose or isopropyl-β-D-thiogalactopyranoside (IPTG). lac repressor encoded by lacI
     42..64      +  RBS            RBS: efficient ribosome binding site from bacteriophage T7 gene 10 (Olins and Rangwala, 1989)
     72..1631    +  CDS            hpaB: HPAB_ECOLX - Experimental evidence at protein level: Swiss-Prot protein existence level 1. Utilizes FADH(2) supplied by HpaC or by another flavin reductase, to catalyze the hydroxylation of 4-hydroxyphenylacetic acid, leading to the production of 3,4-DHPA. Can also oxidize phenol to catechol, and hydroxylate other phenol derivatives. From Escherichia coli.
   1683..1730    +  terminator     T7 terminator: transcription terminator for bacteriophage T7 RNA polymerase
   1764..1782    +  promoter       T7 promoter: promoter for bacteriophage T7 RNA polymerase
   1783..1807    +  protein_bind   lac operator: The lac repressor binds to the lac operator to inhibit transcription in E. coli. This inhibition can be relieved by adding lactose or isopropyl-β-D-thiogalactopyranoside (IPTG). lac repressor encoded by lacI
   1822..1844    +  RBS            RBS: efficient ribosome binding site from bacteriophage T7 gene 10 (Olins and Rangwala, 1989)
   1852..2361    +  CDS            hpaC: HPAC_ECOLX - Experimental evidence at protein level: Swiss-Prot protein existence level 1. Catalyzes the reduction of free flavins (FMN, FAD and riboflavin) by NADH. Subsequently, the reduced flavins diffuse to the large HpaB component or to other electron acceptors such as cytochrome c and Fe(3+) ion. From Escherichia coli.
   2413..2460    +  terminator     T7 terminator: transcription terminator for bacteriophage T7 RNA polymerase
   2504..2959    +  rep_origin     f1 ori (sequence partly withheld): f1 bacteriophage origin of replication; arrow indicates direction of (+) strand synthesis
   3074..3934    -  CDS            AmpR: β-lactamase; bla; confers resistance to ampicillin, carbenicillin, and related antibiotics
   3935..4027    -  promoter       AmpR promoter: bla
   4108..4696    +  rep_origin     ori: high-copy-number ColE1/pMB1/pBR322/pUC origin of replication
   4882..5024    -  misc_feature   bom: basis of mobility region from pBR322
   5126..5317    -  CDS            rop: Rop protein, which maintains plasmids at low copy number; rop
   5334..5714    +  CDS            YPB1_ECOLX: Protein predicted: Swiss-Prot protein existence level 4. From Escherichia coli.
   5776..5840    -  CDS            TcR (fragment): tetracycline efflux protein; tet; confers resistance to tetracycline
   5855..5876    -  protein_bind   CAP binding site: CAP binding activates transcription in the presence of cAMP. E. coli catabolite activator protein
   5889..6971    -  CDS            lacI: lac repressor; lacI; The lac repressor binds to the lac operator to inhibit transcription in E. coli. This inhibition can be relieved by adding lactose or isopropyl-β-D-thiogalactopyranoside (IPTG).
   6972..7049    -  promoter       lacI promoter: lacI
   7057..7330    -  CDS            TcR (fragment): tetracycline efflux protein; tet; confers resistance to tetracycline
   7365..2       +  promoter       T7 promoter (across the origin): promoter for bacteriophage T7 RNA polymerase
