[The description below was written by a language model from this plasmid's Addgene catalogue record and pLannotate feature annotations shown in this document.]
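Description:
pETM6-HpaBC is a bacterial expression plasmid built on pETM6, the pET-derived ePathBrick vector used for modular assembly of multigene pathways in synthetic biology. It has a total size of 7,381 bp and is selected with ampicillin through the β-lactamase (AmpR) gene. Replication relies on a ColE1/pBR322-type origin accompanied by the bom site and the rop gene, which normally moderates copy number, although the record lists copy number as unknown. An f1 origin is also present, along with short leftover fragments of the tetracycline resistance gene that are not functional markers.

The payload is the two-component 4-hydroxyphenylacetate 3-hydroxylase of Escherichia coli, arranged in monocistronic form, meaning that each gene sits in its own complete transcription unit. hpaB, the large FADH2-dependent monooxygenase component, and hpaC, the NADH-dependent flavin reductase that supplies reduced flavin, are each preceded by a T7 promoter, a lac operator and the T7 gene 10 ribosome binding site, and each is followed by its own T7 terminator. The plasmid-borne lacI gene provides repressor that binds both operators, so transcription is held in check until relieved by IPTG or lactose. Expression requires a host that supplies T7 RNA polymerase. No epitope or purification tags are annotated. Both genes were inserted between NdeI and SpeI sites, which remain intact.

According to the associated publication title, the construct was used to optimise hydroxylation of naringenin and p-coumaric acid with this native E. coli hydroxylase complex, consistent with HpaB's annotated ability to hydroxylate phenol derivatives.
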