Addgene plasmid #71260: pETM6-HpaBC
Purpose: Expresses E. coli HpaBC in monocistronic form from ePathBrick vector, pETM6
Depositing lab: Mattheos Koffas. Depositing organization: Rensselaer Polytechnic Institute. Publication: "Optimization of naringenin and p-coumaric acid hydroxylation using the native E. coli hydroxylase complex, HpaBC". Jones JA, Collins SM, Lachance DM, Vernacchio VR, Koffas MA. Biotechnol Prog. 2015 Oct 21. doi: 10.1002/btpr.2185. PubMed 26488898.
Backbone
  Vector backbone: pETM6
  Backbone manufacturer: Addgene Plasmid # 49795
  Backbone size w/o insert (bp): 5155
  Total vector size (bp): 7381
  Vector type: Bacterial Expression, Synthetic Biology
Growth in bacteria
  Bacterial resistance: Ampicillin, 100 μg/mL
  Growth temperature: 37°C
  Growth strain: DH5alpha
  Copy number: Unknown
Gene/Insert 1
  Gene/Insert name: HpaB
  Species: Escherichia coli
  Insert size (bp): 1563
  Promoter: T7
  Cloning method: Restriction Enzyme; 5′ cloning site NdeI (not destroyed); 3′ cloning site SpeI (not destroyed)
  Sequencing primers: 5′ gggaaaCATATGAAACCAGAAGATTTCCGCGCCAG; 3′ gggaaaACTAGTTATTTCAGCAGCTTATCCAGCATGTTGATATCG
Gene/Insert 2
  Gene/Insert name: HpaC
  Species: Escherichia coli
  Insert size (bp): 513
  Promoter: T7
  Cloning method: Restriction Enzyme; 5′ cloning site NdeI (not destroyed); 3′ cloning site SpeI (not destroyed)
  Sequencing primers: 5′ ATGCAATTAGATGAACAACGCCTGCGC; 3′ ACTAGTTAAATCGCAGCTTCCATTTCCAGCATCAC
Terms and licenses: Academic/Nonprofit Terms; Industry Terms: Not Available to Industry
How to cite: pETM6-HpaBC was a gift from Mattheos Koffas (Addgene plasmid # 71260 ; http://n2t.net/addgene:71260 ; RRID:Addgene_71260)
