>Addgene plasmid #71260 | pETM6-HpaBC | addgene partial sequence | sequence record 139372 | pBRrevBam 5'-GGTGATGTCGGCGATATAGG-3'
ATGCGTCCGGCGTAGCCTAGGATCGAGATCGATCTCGATCCCGCGAAATTAATACGACTCACTATAGGGG
AATTGTGAGCGGATAACAATTCCCCTCTAGAAATAATTTTGTTTAACTTTAAGAAGGAGATATACATATG
AAACCAGAAGATTTCCGCGCCAGTACCCAACGTCCTTTCACCGGGGAAGAGTATCTGAAAAGCCTGCAGG
ATGGTCGCGAGATCTATATCTATGGCGAGCGAGTGAAAGACGTCACCACTCATCCGGCATTTCGTAATGC
GGCAGCGTCTGTTGCCCAGCTGTACGACGCACTGCACAAACCGGAGATGCAGGACTCTCTGTGTTGGAAC
ACCGACACCGGCAGCGGCGGCTATACCCATAAATTCTTCCGCGTGGCGAAAAGTGCCGACGACCTGCGCC
AGCAACGCGACGCCATCGCTGAGTGGTCACGCCTGAGCTATGGCTGGATGGGCCGTACCCCAGACTACAA
AGCCGCTTTCGGTTGCGCACTGGGCGCGAATCCGGGCTTTTACGGTCAGTTCGAGCAGAACGCCCGTAAC
TGGTACACCCGTATTCAGGAAACTGGCCTCTACTTTAACCACGCGATTGTTAACCCACCGATCGATCGTC
ATTTGCCGACCGATAAAGTGAAAGACGTTTACATCAAGCTGGAAAAAGAGACTGACGCCGGGATTATCGT
CAGCGGTGCGAAAGTGGTTGCCACCAACTCGGCGCTGACTCACTACAACATGATTGGCTTCGGCTCGGCA
CAAGTGATGG
