>Addgene plasmid #71260 | pETM6-HpaBC | addgene partial sequence | sequence record 139373 | pK03-R 5'-TTAATGCGCCGCTACAGGGCG-3'
AAAACCCCTCAAGACCCGTTTAGAGGCCCCAAGGGGTTATGCTAGTTATTGCTCAGCGGTGGCAGCAGTT
TAGGTTAATTAAGCTGCGACTAGTTAAATCGCAGCTTCCATTTCCAGCATCACCGGATGGAAACGGCGTT
TAAAGTAGATAAGTCCATGACCTTCTGCACTGAGGATGATGTTTTTAATCTCCACCAGATACACCAGATG
TGTGCCAATTGCCTGCACATCGCGGATCTCACCTTCAAGACTGGCCAGCGAACCTTTTAGCACCGGCTGC
GCCAGCGGACCTTTTTGCCAGCATGAGAGGCTAAAACGCTCTTCCATCGCCATGCCTGTCATGCCCGCGA
AGTGGCGTGCCATCAGTTCCTGCTCATGGTTGAGGACGTTGACGCACAACTTGCCGTTGCCCTGAAAAAC
CGGGTTCATCGCACTGTTGGCGTTAATGCACACCATCAGCGACGGTGGTGTATCCGTGACCGAGCAGACG
GCCGTTGCCGTAATCCCGCATTGTCCGGCGTCGCCCTCGGTGGTGATAATATTTACCGCTGCCGACAGGC
TGGCCATCGCGTCACGAAAGCGCAGGCGTTGTTCATCTAATTGCATATGTATATCTCCTTCTTAAAGTTA
AACAAAATTATTTCTAGAGGGGAATTGTTATCCGCTCACAATTCCCCTATAGTGAGTCGTATTAATTTCG
CGGGATCGAGATCGATCTCGATCCTAGCAA
